>Addgene plasmid #90271 | BB2_L_12_syn_A_E | addgene full sequence | sequence record 181168 | Addgene NGS Result
CTTTGAGTGAGCTGATACCGCTCGCCGCAGCCGAACGACCGAGCGCAGCGAGTCAGTGAGCGAGGAAGCG
GAAGAGCGCCCAATACGCAAACCGCCTCTCCCCGCGCGTTGGCCGATTCATTAATGCAGCTGGCACGACA
GGTTTCCCGACTGGAAAGCGGGCAGTGAGCGCAACGCAATTAATGTGAGTTAGCTCACTCATTAGGCACC
CCAGGCTTTACACTTTATGCTTCCGGCTCGTATGTTGTGTGGAATTGTGAGCGGATAACAATTTCACACA
GGAAACAGCTATGACCATGATTACGCCAAGCTCTAATACGACTCACTATAGGGAAAGCTCGGTACCACGC
ATGCTGCAGACGCGTTACGTATCGGATCCAGAATTCGTGATGTCTTCGATCCCGGGAAGACGCCATGCTC
CGGAGACCCTCGAGGGATCCGGTCTCCGATCGCGAAAAAACCCCGCCCTGTCAGGGGCGGGGTTTTTTGC
GCTCCGCGTCTTCGATCATCTGAATTCGTCGACAAGCTTCTCGAGCCTAGGCTAGCTCTAGACCACACGT
GTGGGGGCCCGAGCTCGCGGCCGCTGTATTCTATAGTGTCACCTAAATGGCCGCACAATTCACTGGCCGT
CGTTTTACAACGTCGTGACTGGGAAAACCCTGGCGTTACCCAACTTAATCGCCTTGCAGCACATCCCCCT
TTCGCCAGCTGGCGTAATAGCGAAGAGGCCCGCACCGATCGCCCTTCCCAACAGTTGCGCAGCCTGAATG
GCGAATGGAAATTGTAAGCGTTAATATTTTGTTAAAATTCGCGTTAAATTTTTGTTAAATCAGCTCATTT
TTTAACCAATAGGCCGAAATCGGCAAAATCCCTTATAAATCAAAAGAATAGACCGAGATAGGGT
[37 nt withheld, positions 905-941]
AAAGAACGTGGACTCCAACGTCAAAGG
[49 nt withheld, positions 969-1017]
T
[91 nt withheld, positions 1019-1109]
G
[124 nt withheld, positions 1111-1234]
CAGGTGGCACTTTTCGGGGAAATGTGCGCGGAACCCCTATTTGTTTATTTTTCTAAATACATTCAAATAT
GTATCCGCTCATGAGACAATAACCCTGATAAATGCTTCAATAATATTGAAAAAGGAAGAGTATGAGTATT
CAACATTTCCGTGTCGCCCTTATTCCCTTTTTTGCGGCATTTTGCCTTCCTGTTTTTGCTCACCCAGAAA
CGCTGGTGAAAGTAAAAGATGCTGAAGATCAGTTGGGTGCACGAGTGGGTTACATCGAACTGGATCTCAA
CAGCGGTAAGATCCTTGAGAGTTTTCGCCCCGAAGAACGTTTTCCAATGATGAGCACTTTTAAAGTTCTG
CTATGTGGCGCGGTATTATCCCGTATTGACGCCGGGCAAGAGCAACTCGGTCGCCGCATACACTATTCTC
AGAATGACTTGGTTGAGTACTCACCAGTCACAGAAAAGCATCTTACGGATGGCATGACAGTAAGAGAATT
ATGCAGTGCTGCCATAACCATGAGTGATAACACTGCGGCCAACTTACTTCTGACAACGATCGGAGGACCG
AAGGAGCTAACCGCTTTTTTGCACAACATGGGGGATCATGTAACTCGCCTTGATCGTTGGGAACCGGAGC
TGAATGAAGCCATACCAAACGACGAGCGTGACACCACGATGCCTGTAGCAATGGCAACAACGTTGCGCAA
ACTATTAACTGGCGAACTACTTACTCTAGCTTCCCGGCAACAATTAATAGACTGGATGGAGGCGGATAAA
GTTGCAGGACCACTTCTGCGCTCGGCCCTTCCGGCTGGCTGGTTTATTGCTGATAAATCTGGAGCCGGTG
AGCGTGGGTCTCGCGGTATCATTGCAGCACTGGGGCCAGATGGTAAGCCCTCCCGTATCGTAGTTATCTA
CACGACGGGGAGTCAGGCAACTATGGATGAACGAAATAGACAGATCGCTGAGATAGGTGCCTCACTGATT
AAGCATTGGTAACTGTCAGACCAAGTTTACTCATATATACTTTAGATTGATTTAAAACTTCATTTTTAAT
TTAAAAGGATCTAGGTGAAGATCCTTTTTGATAATCTCATGAACAATAAAACTGTCTGCTTACATAAACA
GTAATACAAGGGGTGTAGATCTCATGACCAAAATCCCTTAACGTGAGTTTTCGTTCCACTGAGCGTCAGA
CCCCGTAGAAAAGATCAAAGGATCTTCTTGAGATCCTTTTTTTCTGCGCGTAATCTGCTGCTTGCAAACA
AAAAAACCACCGCTACCAGCGGTGGTTTGTTTGCCGGATCAAGAGCTACCAACTCTTTTTCCGAAGGTAA
CTGGCTTCAGCAGAGCGCAGATACCAAATACTGTTCTTCTAGTGTAGCCGTAGTTAGGCCACCACTTCAA
GAACTCTGTAGCACCGCCTACATACCTCGCTCTGCTAATCCTGTTACCAGTGGCTGCTGCCAGTGGCGAT
AAGTCGTGTCTTACCGGGTTGGACTCAAGACGATAGTTACCGGATAAGGCGCAGCGGTCGGGCTGAACGG
GGGGTTCGTGCACACAGCCCAGCTTGGAGCGAACGACCTACACCGAACTGAGATACCTACAGCGTGAGCT
ATGAGAAAGCGCCACGCTTCCCGAAGGGAGAAAGGCGGACAGGTATCCGGTAAGCGGCAGGGTCGGAACA
GGAGAGCGCACGAGGGAGCTTCCAGGGGGAAACGCCTGGTATCTTTATAGTCCTGTCGGGTTTCGCCACC
TCTGACTTGAGCGTCGATTTTTGTGATGCTCGTCAGGGGGGCGGAGCCTATGGAAAAACGCCAGCAACGC
GGCCTTTTTACGGTTCCTGGCCTTTTGCTGGCCTTTTGCTCACATGTTCTTTCCTGCGTTATCCCCTGAT
TCTGTGGATAACCGTATTACCGC
Features (pLannotate 1.2.2; 12 found; start..end, strand, type, name):
      2..74      +  rep_origin     RSF ori (fragment): Plasmids containing the RSF 1030 origin of replication can be propagated in E. coli cells that contain additional plasmids with compatible origins.
     76..168     +  CDS            lacI (fragment): lac repressor; lacI; The lac repressor binds to the lac operator to inhibit transcription in E. coli. This inhibition can be relieved by adding lactose or isopropyl-β-D-thiogalactopyranoside (IPTG).
    181..202     +  protein_bind   CAP binding site: CAP binding activates transcription in the presence of cAMP. E. coli catabolite activator protein
    217..247     +  promoter       lac promoter: promoter for the E. coli lac operon
    255..271     +  protein_bind   lac operator: The lac repressor binds to the lac operator to inhibit transcription in E. coli. This inhibition can be relieved by adding lactose or isopropyl-β-D-thiogalactopyranoside (IPTG). lac repressor encoded by lacI
    314..332     +  promoter       T7 promoter: promoter for bacteriophage T7 RNA polymerase
    590..608     -  promoter       SP6 promoter: promoter for bacteriophage SP6 RNA polymerase
    618..775     +  CDS            lacZα (fragment): LacZα fragment of β-galactosidase; lacZ fragment
    806..1234    -  rep_origin     f1 ori (sequence partly withheld): f1 bacteriophage origin of replication; arrow indicates direction of (+) strand synthesis
   1261..1365    +  promoter       AmpR promoter: bla
   1366..2226    +  CDS            AmpR: β-lactamase; bla; confers resistance to ampicillin, carbenicillin, and related antibiotics
   2452..3040    +  rep_origin     ori: high-copy-number ColE1/pMB1/pBR322/pUC origin of replication
