[The description below was written by a language model from this plasmid's Addgene catalogue record and pLannotate feature annotations shown in this document.]
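Description:
BB2_L_12_syn_A_E is a small (3,147 bp) empty-backbone linker plasmid from a modular, hierarchical cloning toolkit developed for metabolic pathway construction and gene integration in Aspergillus niger. It is catalogued as a bacterial vector and is maintained in E. coli. Ampicillin selection comes from a complete β-lactamase gene (AmpR) with its own promoter, and replication relies on a high-copy ColE1/pUC-type origin. An f1 bacteriophage origin is also present, which in principle allows single-stranded DNA production. The short matches annotated as RSF ori and lacI are only fragments and are most likely remnants of the parental cloning vector rather than functional elements.

According to the record, the plasmid acts as a "BB2" (backbone level 2) linker. Between fusion sites FS1 and FS2 it carries the linker of the next level (BB3), which has fusion sites FSA and FSE. The fusion sites are not annotated in the feature table. The most plausible position for the synthetic linker is the unannotated region between the T7 and SP6 promoters, but the record does not confirm this. That region sits in a typical pUC/pGEM-style cloning context: a CAP binding site, lac promoter and lac operator lie upstream, and a partial lacZα fragment lies downstream. No gene of interest, fungal promoter, terminator or fungal selection marker is annotated, which fits its description as an empty backbone.

The name and purpose suggest it is an adapter or placeholder occupying the FS1–FS2 position during assembly of multi-part constructs. The record does not state the cloning method or the enzymes used.
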