Addgene plasmid #90271: BB2_L_12_syn_A_E
Purpose: (Empty Backbone) BB2 Linker containing between FS1 and FS2 the BB3 linker with FSA and FSE
Depositing lab: Michael Sauer. Depositing organization: Universitaet fur Bodenkultur Wien (BOKU-WIEN). Publication: An efficient tool for metabolic pathway construction and gene integration for Aspergillus niger. Sarkari P, Marx H, Blumhoff ML, Mattanovich D, Sauer M, Steiger MG. Bioresour Technol. 2017 May 4. pii: S0960-8524(17)30643-0. doi: 10.1016/j.biortech.2017.05.004. PubMed 28533066.
Backbone
  Vector backbone: BB2_L_12_syn_A_E
  Backbone size (bp): 3147
  Vector type: Bacterial Expression
Growth in bacteria
  Bacterial resistance: Ampicillin, 100 μg/mL
  Growth temperature: 37°C
  Growth strain: DH5alpha
  Copy number: Unknown
Gene/Insert
  Cloning method: Unknown
  Sequencing primers: 5′ CATTAATGCAGCTGGCAC; 3′ GGTTATTGTCTCATGAGCGG
Terms and licenses: Academic/Nonprofit Terms; Industry Terms: Not Available to Industry
How to cite: BB2_L_12_syn_A_E was a gift from Michael Sauer (Addgene plasmid # 90271 ; http://n2t.net/addgene:90271 ; RRID:Addgene_90271)
